Addgene plasmid #134786: Lentiviral-His-tagged-PSPH
Purpose: Stable overexpression lentiviral vector of His tagged PSPH
Depositing lab: Seon-Young Kim. Depositing organization: Korea Research Institute of Bioscience and Biotechnology. Publication: Phosphoserine Phosphatase Promotes Lung Cancer Progression through the Dephosphorylation of IRS-1 and a Noncanonical L-Serine-Independent Pathway. Park SM, Seo EH, Bae DH, Kim SS, Kim J, Lin W, Kim KH, Park JB, Kim YS, Yin J, Kim SY. Mol Cells. 2019 Aug 31;42(8):604-616. doi: 10.14348/molcells.2019.0160. PubMed 31446747.
Backbone
  Vector backbone: pCDH-CMV-MCS-EF1-Puro
  Backbone manufacturer: System Biosciences
  Backbone size w/o insert (bp): 7377
  Vector type: Lentiviral
  Selectable markers: Puromycin
Growth in bacteria
  Bacterial resistance: Ampicillin, 100 μg/mL
  Growth temperature: 37°C
  Growth strain: NEB Stable
  Copy number: High Copy
Gene/Insert
  Gene/Insert name: Phosphoserine phosphatase (alt name: PSPH)
  Species: H. sapiens (human)
  Entrez Gene: PSPH (a.k.a. PSP, PSPHD)
  Promoter: CMV
  Tag / fusion protein: His (N terminal on insert)
  Cloning method: Restriction Enzyme; 5′ cloning site XbaI (unknown if destroyed); 3′ cloning site BamHI (unknown if destroyed)
  Sequencing primers: 5′ Unknown
Terms and licenses: Academic/Nonprofit Terms; Industry Terms: Not Available to Industry
How to cite: Lentiviral-His-tagged-PSPH was a gift from Seon-Young Kim (Addgene plasmid # 134786 ; http://n2t.net/addgene:134786 ; RRID:Addgene_134786)
