[The description below was written by a language model from this plasmid's Addgene catalogue record and pLannotate feature annotations shown in this document.]
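Description:
Lentiviral-His-tagged-PSPH is an HIV-1-based lentiviral transfer plasmid built on the pCDH-CMV-MCS-EF1-Puro backbone for stable overexpression of human phosphoserine phosphatase (PSPH) in mammalian cells. In bacteria it is maintained through a high-copy ColE1/pUC-type origin and selected with ampicillin via the β-lactamase gene. The sequenced record is about 8.1 kb. The annotated lac, rop, bom and lacZα fragments are backbone remnants with no evident role in the design.

The viral portion has a third-generation layout. An RSV promoter fused to a truncated 5' LTR drives Tat-independent transcription of the genomic RNA in packaging cells, followed by the Ψ packaging signal with a partial gag sequence, the Rev response element for nuclear export, and the cPPT/CTS that aids nuclear import of the reverse-transcribed genome. A truncated LTR sits at the 3' end, followed by an SV40 polyadenylation signal and SV40 origin outside the proviral region.

Between the LTRs are two expression units. The CMV enhancer/promoter drives the PSPH coding sequence, inserted between XbaI and BamHI, with an N-terminal His tag. The short hit annotated as a capTEV fragment just upstream of the gene most likely corresponds to this His tag. Downstream, an EF-1α core promoter joined to an HTLV-1 LTR segment drives puromycin N-acetyltransferase for selection of transduced cells. A WPRE follows to enhance transcript stability and expression.

PSPH catalyses the final step of L-serine biosynthesis, and the associated work examined its role in lung cancer progression. The construct is suited to generating puromycin-selected stable lines in which tagged PSPH can be detected or purified through the His tag.
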