Features (pLannotate 1.2.2; 29 found; start..end, strand, type, name):
      1..227     +  promoter       RSV promoter: Rous sarcoma virus enhancer/promoter
    228..408     +  LTR            5' LTR (truncated): truncated 5' long terminal repeat (LTR) from HIV-1
    455..580     +  misc_feature   HIV-1 Ψ: packaging signal of human immunodeficiency virus type 1
    564..902     +  CDS            HIV-1 gag (fragment): gag protein from human immunodeficiency virus 1; gag
   1073..1306    +  misc_feature   RRE: The Rev response element (RRE) of HIV-1 allows for Rev-dependent mRNA export from the nucleus to the cytoplasm.
   1683..1783    +  CDS            Rev (fragment): human immunodeficiency virus 1 (HIV-1) Rev protein; rev; enhances nuclear export of unspliced and incompletely spliced viral mRNAs
   1802..1918    +  misc_feature   cPPT/CTS: central polypurine tract and central termination sequence of HIV-1
   1931..2007    +  enhancer       CMV enhancer (fragment): human cytomegalovirus immediate early enhancer
   2008..2211    +  promoter       CMV promoter: human cytomegalovirus (CMV) immediate early promoter
   2289..2307    +  CDS            capTEV™ (fragment): composite tag for in vivo biotinylation, TEV protease cleavage, and 6xHis tagging
   2324..2998    +  CDS            PSPH: SERB_HUMAN - Experimental evidence at protein level: Swiss-Prot protein existence level 1. Catalyzes the last irreversible step in the biosynthesis of L-serine from carbohydrates, the dephosphorylation of O-phospho-L- serine to L-serine (PubMed:12213811, PubMed:15291819, PubMed:9222972, PubMed:14673469, PubMed:25080166). L-serine can then be used in protein synthesis, to produce other amino acids, in nucleotide metabolism or in glutathione synthesis, or can be racemized to D-serine, a neuromodulator (PubMed:14673469). May also act on O-phospho-D-serine (Probable). From Homo sapiens (Human).
   3049..3260    +  promoter       EF-1α core promoter: core promoter for human elongation factor EF-1α
   3273..3541    +  LTR            5' LTR (truncated): truncated 5' long terminal repeat (LTR) from human T-cell leukemia virus (HTLV) type 1
   3568..4167    +  CDS            PuroR: puromycin N-acetyltransferase; pac from Streptomyces alboniger; confers resistance to puromycin
   4174..4762    +  misc_feature   WPRE: woodchuck hepatitis virus posttranscriptional regulatory element
   4757..4864    +  CDS            nef (fragment): NEF_SIVS4 - Experimental evidence at protein level: Swiss-Prot protein existence level 1. Interferes with TCR signaling from the cell membrane. Interacts with CD247/TCRZ (TCR zeta chain) and exert potent down- regulation of cell surface TCR/CD3 complexes. From Simian immunodeficiency virus (isolate F236/smH4) (SIV-sm) (Simian immunodeficiency virus sooty mangabey monkey).
   4889..5069    +  LTR            5' LTR (truncated): truncated 5' long terminal repeat (LTR) from HIV-1
   5141..5262    +  polyA_signal   SV40 poly(A) signal: SV40 polyadenylation signal
   5302..5437    +  rep_origin     SV40 ori: SV40 origin of replication
   5494..5510    -  protein_bind   lac operator: The lac repressor binds to the lac operator to inhibit transcription in E. coli. This inhibition can be relieved by adding lactose or isopropyl-β-D-thiogalactopyranoside (IPTG). lac repressor encoded by lacI
   5518..5548    -  promoter       lac promoter: promoter for the E. coli lac operon
   5563..5584    -  protein_bind   CAP binding site: CAP binding activates transcription in the presence of cAMP. E. coli catabolite activator protein
   5597..5689    -  CDS            lacI (fragment): lac repressor; lacI; The lac repressor binds to the lac operator to inhibit transcription in E. coli. This inhibition can be relieved by adding lactose or isopropyl-β-D-thiogalactopyranoside (IPTG).
   5872..6460    -  rep_origin     ori: high-copy-number ColE1/pMB1/pBR322/pUC origin of replication
   6631..7491    -  CDS            AmpR: β-lactamase; bla; confers resistance to ampicillin, carbenicillin, and related antibiotics
   7492..7596    -  promoter       AmpR promoter: bla
   7691..7726    +  CDS            rop (fragment): Rop protein, which maintains plasmids at low copy number; rop
   7828..7927    +  misc_feature   bom (fragment): basis of mobility region from pBR322
   7933..8087    -  CDS            lacZα (fragment): LacZα fragment of β-galactosidase; lacZ fragment
>Addgene plasmid #134786 | Lentiviral-His-tagged-PSPH | addgene full sequence | sequence record 266694 | Addgene NGS Result
TGTAGTCTTATGCAATACTCTTGTAGTCTTGCAACATGGTAACGATGAGTTAGCAACATGCCTTACAAGG
AGAGAAAAAGCACCGTGCATGCCGATTGGTGGAAGTAAGGTGGTACGATCGTGCCTTATTAGGAAGGCAA
CAGACGGGTCTGACATGGATTGGACGAACCACTGAATTGCCGCATTGCAGAGATATTGTATTTAAGTGCC
TAGCTCGATACATAAACGGGTCTCTCTGGTTAGACCAGATCTGAGCCTGGGAGCTCTCTGGCTAACTAGG
GAACCCACTGCTTAAGCCTCAATAAAGCTTGCCTTGAGTGCTTCAAGTAGTGTGTGCCCGTCTGTTGTGT
GACTCTGGTAACTAGAGATCCCTCAGACCCTTTTAGTCAGTGTGGAAAATCTCTAGCAGTGGCGCCCGAA
CAGGGACTTGAAAGCGAAAGGGAAACCAGAGGAGCTCTCTCGACGCAGGACTCGGCTTGCTGAAGCGCGC
ACGGCAAGAGGCGAGGGGCGGCGACTGGTGAGTACGCCAAAAATTTTGACTAGCGGAGGCTAGAAGGAGA
GAGATGGGTGCGAGAGCGTCAGTATTAAGCGGGGGAGAATTAGATCGCGATGGGAAAAAATTCGGTTAAG
GCCAGGGGGAAAGAAAAAATATAAATTAAAACATATAGTATGGGCAAGCAGGGAGCTAGAACGATTCGCA
GTTAATCCTGGCCTGTTAGAAACATCAGAAGGCTGTAGACAAATACTGGGACAGCTACAACCATCCCTTC
AGACAGGATCAGAAGAACTTAGATCATTATATAATACAGTAGCAACCCTCTATTGTGTGCATCAAAGGAT
AGAGATAAAAGACACCAAGGAAGCTTTAGACAAGATAGAGGAAGAGCAAAACAAAAGTAAGACCACCGCA
CAGCAAGCGGCCACTGATCTTCAGACCTGGAGGAGGAGATATGAGGGACAATTGGAGAAGTGAATTATAT
AAATATAAAGTAGTAAAAATTGAACCATTAGGAGTAGCACCCACCAAGGCAAAGAGAAGAGTGGTGCAGA
GAGAAAAAAGAGCAGTGGGAATAGGAGCTTTGTTCCTTGGGTTCTTGGGAGCAGCAGGAAGCACTATGGG
CGCAGCGTCAATGACGCTGACGGTACAGGCCAGACAATTATTGTCTGGTATAGTGCAGCAGCAGAACAAT
TTGCTGAGGGCTATTGAGGCGCAACAGCATCTGTTGCAACTCACAGTCTGGGGCATCAAGCAGCTCCAGG
CAAGAATCCTGGCTGTGGAAAGATACCTAAAGGATCAACAGCTCCTGGGGATTTGGGGTTGCTCTGGAAA
ACTCATTTGCACCACTGCTGTGCCTTGGAATGCTAGTTGGAGTAATAAATCTCTGGAACAGATTTGGAAT
CACACGACCTGGATGGAGTGGGACAGAGAAATTAACAATTACACAAGCTTAATACACTCCTTAATTGAAG
AATCGCAAAACCAGCAAGAAAAGAATGAACAAGAATTATTGGAATTAGATAAATGGGCAAGTTTGTGGAA
TTGGTTTAACATAACAAATTGGCTGTGGTATATAAAATTATTCATAATGATAGTAGGAGGCTTGGTAGGT
TTAAGAATAGTTTTTGCTGTACTTTCTATAGTGAATAGAGTTAGGCAGGGATATTCACCATTATCGTTTC
AGACCCACCTCCCAACCCCGAGGGGACCCGACAGGCCCGAAGGAATAGAAGAAGAAGGTGGAGAGAGAGA
CAGAGACAGATCCATTCGATTAGTGAACGGATCTCGACGGTATCGGTTAACTTTTAAAAGAAAAGGGGGG
ATTGGGGGGTACAGTGCAGGGGAAAGAATAGTAGACATAATAGCAACAGACATACAAACTAAAGAATTAC
AAAAACAAATTACAAAATTCAAAATTTTATCGATACTAGTATTATGCCCAGTACATGACCTTATGGGACT
TTCCTACTTGGCAGTACATCTACGTATTAGTCATCGCTATTACCATGGTGATGCGGTTTTGGCAGTACAT
CAATGGGCGTGGATAGCGGTTTGACTCACGGGGATTTCCAAGTCTCCACCCCATTGACGTCAATGGGAGT
TTGTTTTGGCACCAAAATCAACGGGACTTTCCAAAATGTCGTAACAACTCCGCCCCATTGACGCAAATGG
GCGGTAGGCGTGTACGGTGGGAGGTTTATATAAGCAGAGCTCGTTTAGTGAACCGTCAGATCGCCTGGAG
ACGCCATCCACGCTGTTTTGACCTCCATAGAAGATTCTAGAGCCACCATGCATCATCATCATCATCACGT
GAATTCGCTCGAGATGGTCTCCCACTCAGAGCTGAGGAAGCTTTTCTACTCAGCAGATGCTGTGTGTTTT
GATGTTGACAGCACGGTCATCAGAGAAGAAGGAATCGATGAGCTAGCCAAAATCTGTGGCGTTGAGGACG
CGGTGTCAGAAATGACACGGCGAGCCATGGGCGGGGCAGTGCCTTTCAAAGCTGCTCTCACAGAGCGCTT
AGCCCTCATCCAGCCCTCCAGGGAGCAGGTGCAGAGACTCATAGCAGAGCAACCCCCACACCTGACCCCC
GGCATAAGGGAGCTGGTAAGTCGCCTACAGGAGCGAAATGTTCAGGTTTTCCTAATATCTGGTGGCTTTA
GGAGTATTGTAGAGCATGTTGCTTCAAAGCTCAATATCCCAGCAACCAATGTATTTGCCAATAGGCTGAA
ATTCTACTTTAACGGTGAATATGCAGGTTTTGATGAGACGCAGCCAACAGCTGAATCTGGTGGAAAAGGA
AAAGTGATTAAACTTTTAAAGGAAAAATTTCATTTTAAGAAAATAATCATGATTGGAGATGGTGCCACAG
ATATGGAAGCCTGTCCTCCTGCTGATGCTTTCATTGGATTTGGAGGAAATGTGATCAGGCAACAAGTCAA
GGATAACGCCAAATGGTATATCACTGATTTTGTAGAGCTGCTGGGAGAACTGGAAGAATAAGGATCCGCG
GCCGCGAAGGATCTGCGATCGCTCCGGTGCCCGTCAGTGGGCAGAGCGCACATCGCCCACAGTCCCCGAG
AAGTTGGGGGGAGGGGTCGGCAATTGAACGGGTGCCTAGAGAAGGTGGCGCGGGGTAAACTGGGAAAGTG
ATGTCGTGTACTGGCTCCGCCTTTTTCCCGAGGGTGGGGGAGAACCGTATATAAGTGCAGTAGTCGCCGT
GAACGTTCTTTTTCGCAACGGGTTTGCCGCCAGAACACAGCTGAAGCTTCGAGGGGCTCGCATCTCTCCT
TCACGCGCCCGCCGCCCTACCTGAGGCCGCCATCCACGCCGGTTGAGTCGCGTTCTGCCGCCTCCCGCCT
GTGGTGCCTCCTGAACTGCGTCCGCCGTCTAGGTAAGTTTAAAGCTCAGGTCGAGACCGGGCCTTTGTCC
GGCGCTCCCTTGGAGCCTACCTAGACTCAGCCGGCTCTCCACGCTTTGCCTGACCCTGCTTGCTCAACTC
TACGTCTTTGTTTCGTTTTCTGTTCTGCGCCGTTACAGATCCAAGCTGTGACCGGCGCCTACGCTAGATG
ACCGAGTACAAGCCCACGGTGCGCCTCGCCACCCGCGACGACGTCCCCAGGGCCGTACGCACCCTCGCCG
CCGCGTTCGCCGACTACCCCGCCACGCGCCACACCGTCGATCCGGACCGCCACATCGAGCGGGTCACCGA
GCTGCAAGAACTCTTCCTCACGCGCGTCGGGCTCGACATCGGCAAGGTGTGGGTCGCGGACGACGGCGCC
GCGGTGGCGGTCTGGACCACGCCGGAGAGCGTCGAAGCGGGGGCGGTGTTCGCCGAGATCGGCCCGCGCA
TGGCCGAGTTGAGCGGTTCCCGGCTGGCCGCGCAGCAACAGATGGAAGGCCTCCTGGCGCCGCACCGGCC
CAAGGAGCCCGCGTGGTTCCTGGCCACCGTCGGCGTCTCGCCCGACCACCAGGGCAAGGGTCTGGGCAGC
GCCGTCGTGCTCCCCGGAGTGGAGGCGGCCGAGCGCGCCGGGGTGCCCGCCTTCCTGGAGACCTCCGCGC
CCCGCAACCTCCCCTTCTACGAGCGGCTCGGCTTCACCGTCACCGCCGACGTCGAGGTGCCCGAAGGACC
GCGCACCTGGTGCATGACCCGCAAGCCCGGTGCCTGAGTCGACAATCAACCTCTGGATTACAAAATTTGT
GAAAGATTGACTGGTATTCTTAACTATGTTGCTCCTTTTACGCTATGTGGATACGCTGCTTTAATGCCTT
TGTATCATGCTATTGCTTCCCGTATGGCTTTCATTTTCTCCTCCTTGTATAAATCCTGGTTGCTGTCTCT
TTATGAGGAGTTGTGGCCCGTTGTCAGGCAACGTGGCGTGGTGTGCACTGTGTTTGCTGACGCAACCCCC
ACTGGTTGGGGCATTGCCACCACCTGTCAGCTCCTTTCCGGGACTTTCGCTTTCCCCCTCCCTATTGCCA
CGGCGGAACTCATCGCCGCCTGCCTTGCCCGCTGCTGGACAGGGGCTCGGCTGTTGGGCACTGACAATTC
CGTGGTGTTGTCGGGGAAATCATCGTCCTTTCCTTGGCTGCTCGCCTGTGTTGCCACCTGGATTCTGCGC
GGGACGTCCTTCTGCTACGTCCCTTCGGCCCTCAATCCAGCGGACCTTCCTTCCCGCGGCCTGCTGCCGG
CTCTGCGGCCTCTTCCGCGTCTTCGCCTTCGCCCTCAGACGAGTCGGATCTCCCTTTGGGCCGCCTCCCC
GCCTGGTACCTTTAAGACCAATGACTTACAAGGCAGCTGTAGATCTTAGCCACTTTTTAAAAGAAAAGGG
GGGACTGGAAGGGCTAATTCACTCCCAACGAAGATAAGATCTGCTTTTTGCTTGTACTGGGTCTCTCTGG
TTAGACCAGATCTGAGCCTGGGAGCTCTCTGGCTAACTAGGGAACCCACTGCTTAAGCCTCAATAAAGCT
TGCCTTGAGTGCTTCAAGTAGTGTGTGCCCGTCTGTTGTGTGACTCTGGTAACTAGAGATCCCTCAGACC
CTTTTAGTCAGTGTGGAAAATCTCTAGCAGTAGTAGTTCATGTCATCTTATTATTCAGTATTTATAACTT
GCAAAGAAATGAATATCAGAGAGTGAGAGGAACTTGTTTATTGCAGCTTATAATGGTTACAAATAAAGCA
ATAGCATCACAAATTTCACAAATAAAGCATTTTTTTCACTGCATTCTAGTTGTGGTTTGTCCAAACTCAT
CAATGTATCTTATCATGTCTGGCTCTAGCTATCCCGCCCCTAACTCCGCCCATCCCGCCCCTAACTCCGC
CCAGTTCCGCCCATTCTCCGCCCCATGGCTGACTAATTTTTTTTATTTATGCAGAGGCCGAGGCCGCCTC
GGCCTCTGAGCTATTCCAGAAGTAGTGAGGAGGCTTTTTTGGAGGCCTAGACTTTTGCAGAGACCAAATT
CGTAATCATGTCATAGCTGTTTCCTGTGTGAAATTGTTATCCGCTCACAATTCCACACAACATACGAGCC
GGAAGCATAAAGTGTAAAGCCTGGGGTGCCTAATGAGTGAGCTAACTCACATTAATTGCGTTGCGCTCAC
TGCCCGCTTTCCAGTCGGGAAACCTGTCGTGCCAGCTGCATTAATGAATCGGCCAACGCGCGGGGAGAGG
CGGTTTGCGTATTGGGCGCTCTTCCGCTTCCTCGCTCACTGACTCGCTGCGCTCGGTCGTTCGGCTGCGG
CGAGCGGTATCAGCTCACTCAAAGGCGGTAATACGGTTATCCACAGAATCAGGGGATAACGCAGGAAAGA
ACATGTGAGCAAAAGGCCAGCAAAAGGCCAGGAACCGTAAAAAGGCCGCGTTGCTGGCGTTTTTCCATAG
GCTCCGCCCCCCTGACGAGCATCACAAAAATCGACGCTCAAGTCAGAGGTGGCGAAACCCGACAGGACTA
TAAAGATACCAGGCGTTTCCCCCTGGAAGCTCCCTCGTGCGCTCTCCTGTTCCGACCCTGCCGCTTACCG
GATACCTGTCCGCCTTTCTCCCTTCGGGAAGCGTGGCGCTTTCTCATAGCTCACGCTGTAGGTATCTCAG
TTCGGTGTAGGTCGTTCGCTCCAAGCTGGGCTGTGTGCACGAACCCCCCGTTCAGCCCGACCGCTGCGCC
TTATCCGGTAACTATCGTCTTGAGTCCAACCCGGTAAGACACGACTTATCGCCACTGGCAGCAGCCACTG
GTAACAGGATTAGCAGAGCGAGGTATGTAGGCGGTGCTACAGAGTTCTTGAAGTGGTGGCCTAACTACGG
CTACACTAGAAGAACAGTATTTGGTATCTGCGCTCTGCTGAAGCCAGTTACCTTCGGAAAAAGAGTTGGT
AGCTCTTGATCCGGCAAACAAACCACCGCTGGTAGCGGTGGTTTTTTTGTTTGCAAGCAGCAGATTACGC
GCAGAAAAAAAGGATCTCAAGAAGATCCTTTGATCTTTTCTACGGGGTCTGACGCTCAGTGGAACGAAAA
CTCACGTTAAGGGATTTTGGTCATGAGATTATCAAAAAGGATCTTCACCTAGATCCTTTTAAATTAAAAA
TGAAGTTTTAAATCAATCTAAAGTATATATGAGTAAACTTGGTCTGACAGTTACCAATGCTTAATCAGTG
AGGCACCTATCTCAGCGATCTGTCTATTTCGTTCATCCATAGTTGCCTGACTCCCCGTCGTGTAGATAAC
TACGATACGGGAGGGCTTACCATCTGGCCCCAGTGCTGCAATGATACCGCGAGACCCACGCTCACCGGCT
CCAGATTTATCAGCAATAAACCAGCCAGCCGGAAGGGCCGAGCGCAGAAGTGGTCCTGCAACTTTATCCG
CCTCCATCCAGTCTATTAATTGTTGCCGGGAAGCTAGAGTAAGTAGTTCGCCAGTTAATAGTTTGCGCAA
CGTTGTTGCCATTGCTACAGGCATCGTGGTGTCACGCTCGTCGTTTGGTATGGCTTCATTCAGCTCCGGT
TCCCAACGATCAAGGCGAGTTACATGATCCCCCATGTTGTGCAAAAAAGCGGTTAGCTCCTTCGGTCCTC
CGATCGTTGTCAGAAGTAAGTTGGCCGCAGTGTTATCACTCATGGTTATGGCAGCACTGCATAATTCTCT
TACTGTCATGCCATCCGTAAGATGCTTTTCTGTGACTGGTGAGTACTCAACCAAGTCATTCTGAGAATAG
TGTATGCGGCGACCGAGTTGCTCTTGCCCGGCGTCAATACGGGATAATACCGCGCCACATAGCAGAACTT
TAAAAGTGCTCATCATTGGAAAACGTTCTTCGGGGCGAAAACTCTCAAGGATCTTACCGCTGTTGAGATC
CAGTTCGATGTAACCCACTCGTGCACCCAACTGATCTTCAGCATCTTTTACTTTCACCAGCGTTTCTGGG
TGAGCAAAAACAGGAAGGCAAAATGCCGCAAAAAAGGGAATAAGGGCGACACGGAAATGTTGAATACTCA
TACTCTTCCTTTTTCAATATTATTGAAGCATTTATCAGGGTTATTGTCTCATGAGCGGATACATATTTGA
ATGTATTTAGAAAAATAAACAAATAGGGGTTCCGCGCACATTTCCCCGAAAAGTGCCACCTGACGTCTAA
GAAACCATTATTATCATGACATTAACCTATAAAAATAGGCGTATCACGAGGCCCTTTCGTCTCGCGCGTT
TCGGTGATGACGGTGAAAACCTCTGACACATGCAGCTCCCGGAGACGGTCACAGCTTGTCTGTAAGCGGA
TGCCGGGAGCAGACAAGCCCGTCAGGGCGCGTCAGCGGGTGTTGGCGGGTGTCGGGGCTGGCTTAACTAT
GCGGCATCAGAGCAGATTGTACTGAGAGTGCACCATATGCGGTGTGAAATACCGCACAGATGCGTAAGGA
GAAAATACCGCATCAGGCGCCATTCGCCATTCAGGCTGCGCAACTGTTGGGAAGGGCGATCGGTGCGGGC
CTCTTCGCTATTACGCCAGCTGGCGAAAGGGGGATGTGCTGCAAGGCGATTAAGTTGGGTAACGCCAGGG
TTTTCCCAGTCACGACGTTGTAAAACGACGGCCAGTGCCAAGCTGACGCG
