>Addgene plasmid #134786 | Lentiviral-His-tagged-PSPH | depositor partial sequence | sequence record 259095 | His6-PSPH Coding Sequence
CATCATCATCATCATCACGTGAATTCGCTCGAGATGGTCTCCCACTCAGAGCTGAGGAAGCTTTTCTACT
CAGCAGATGCTGTGTGTTTTGATGTTGACAGCACGGTCATCAGAGAAGAAGGAATCGATGAGCTAGCCAA
AATCTGTGGCGTTGAGGACGCGGTGTCAGAAATGACACGGCGAGCCATGGGCGGGGCAGTGCCTTTCAAA
GCTGCTCTCACAGAGCGCTTAGCCCTCATCCAGCCCTCCAGGGAGCAGGTGCAGAGACTCATAGCAGAGC
AACCCCCACACCTGACCCCCGGCATAAGGGAGCTGGTAAGTCGCCTACAGGAGCGAAATGTTCAGGTTTT
CCTAATATCTGGTGGCTTTAGGAGTATTGTAGAGCATGTTGCTTCAAAGCTCAATATCCCAGCAACCAAT
GTATTTGCCAATAGGCTGAAATTCTACTTTAACGGTGAATATGCAGGTTTTGATGAGACGCAGCCAACAG
CTGAATCTGGTGGAAAAGGAAAAGTGATTAAACTTTTAAAGGAAAAATTTCATTTTAAGAAAATAATCAT
GATTGGAGATGGTGCCACAGATATGGAAGCCTGTCCTCCTGCTGATGCTTTCATTGGATTTGGAGGAAAT
GTGATCAGGCAACAAGTCAAGGATAACGCCAAATGGTATATCACTGATTTTGTAGAGCTGCTGGGAGAAC
TGGAAGAATAA
